>Addgene plasmid #198744 | PAM24 | addgene full sequence | sequence record 391171 | Addgene NGS Result
AGATCTATATGCAACCCTGTGACGAGAGACAGGGAGTGCTGTTAGAGAAGAGCGCACATTCAGCGCTCAA
GTGGTCTTGCGTTTGGTGTCAGCACGAGGTGCGCCAGACCCAGGTCGCACGCAGGCCCCTCAGCGCGGTC
GCCGTGTGTTGGTATTGTGTGCCTGAGTGATGCGGAATGCGTTCTGCTTGTAGGCGTACGAGACCGACGC
CAGGCGGCCTGTCGTGCTGGGCTCGTCCGCGGCAGGCTCTGTAGGGCTGGCGCGGAGTGGGCGATCGTCC
TCCCGCCGCGAGGAAACAGCAACGGACAGGCTTCATTGCCACCTCATCGCCGCTTTCGCGCTCGAGGCCA
GGGCGTGGCGAGCAGGTAAGAATCTGAGAAGTTGAATTGTGAATTAACACAAAGAAGACGAACGAACCCG
CCGTGGTATGGAAGAAGGCCACCTCAACCAATCTCAAGATCACCTCCTAATCGTCCAACCCGGCCTACAA
TCGCGCACATCAGCACTCGATCTCGCACTTCGGTCCGTTTGGCCCTCGAGCCAAAGCCAAGCAGTTTTCC
AGGCACCGTTGAAGTGCGAATAGATGAAATTTCCGGTCTACCCCAATGACATGGCGTTTTGTCACAACAC
ATGGCGCTGTGCTGGTGGTCTCGGTGGGGCCTATTTATTTGGAGTTGTTTGCTTGCTCTCTTTCATCTTT
GTCTTCCTACACAGCAGCAAACACCACTCTCTCACTAAGACATATGGTGAGCAAGGGCGAGGAGCTGTTC
ACCGGGGTGGTGCCCATCCTGGTCGAGCTGGACGGCGACGTAAACGACCACAAGTTCAGCGTGTCCGGCG
AGGGCGAGGGCGATGCCACCTACGGCAAGCTGACCCTGAAGTTCATCTGCACCACCGGCAAGCTGCCCGT
GCCCTGGCCCACCCTCGTGACCACCCTGACCTACGGCGTGCAGTGCTTCAGCCGCTACCCCGACCACATG
AAGCAGCACGACTTCTTCAAGTCCGCCATGCCCGAAGGCTACGTCCAGGAGCGCACCATCTTCTTCAAGG
ACGACGGCAACTACAAGACCCGCGCCGAGGTGAAGTTCGAGGGCGACACCCTGGTGAACCGCATCGAGCT
GAAGGGCATCGACTTCAAGGAGGACGGCAACATCCTGGGGCACAAGCTGGAGTACAACTACAACAGCCAC
AACGTCTATATCATGGCCGACAAGCAGAAGAACGGCATCAAGGTGAACTTCAAGATCCGCCACAACATCG
AGGACGGCAGCGTGCAGCTCGCCGACCACTACCAGCAGAACACCCCCATCGGCGACGGCCCCGTGCTGCT
GCCCGACAACCACTACCTGAGCACCCAGTCCGCCCTGAGCAAAGACCCCAACGAGAAGCGCGATCACATG
GTCCTGCTGGAGTTCGTGACCGCCGCCGGGATCACTCTCGGCATGGACGAGCTGTACAAGTAAAGCGGCC
TCGAGAATTCACGCGTGGTACCTCTAGAGTCGACCCAACAACAACAATTGCATTCATTTTATGTTTCAGG
TTCAGGGGGAGATGTGGGAGGTTTTTTAAAGCAAGTAAAACCTCTACAAATGTGGTAAAATCCGATAAGG
ATCGATCCGGGCTGGCGTAATAGCGAAGAGGCCCGCACCGATCGCCCTTCCCAACAGTTGCGCAGCCTGA
ATGGCGAATGG
[124 nt withheld, positions 1692-1815]
C
[91 nt withheld, positions 1817-1907]
A
[49 nt withheld, positions 1909-1957]
CCTTTGACGTTGGAGTCCACGTTCTTT
[37 nt withheld, positions 1985-2021]
ACCCTATCTCGGTCTATTCTTTTGATTTATAAGGGATTTTGCCGATTTCGGCCTATTGGTTAAAAAATGA
GCTGATTTAACAAAAATTTAACGCGAATTTTAACAAAATATTAACGCTTACAATTTCCTGATGCGGTATT
TTCTCCTTACGCATCTGTGCGGTATTTCACACCGCATACGCGGATCTGCGCAGCACCATGGCCTGAAATA
ACCTCTGAAAGAGGAACTTGGTTAGGTACCTTCTGAGGCGGAAAGAACCAGCTGTGGAATGTGTGTCAGT
TAGGGTGTGGAAAGTCCCCAGGCTCCCCAGCAGGCAGAAGTATGCAAAGCATGCATCTCAATTAGTCAGC
AACCAGGTGTGGAAAGTCCCCAGGCTCCCCAGCAGGCAGAAGTATGCAAAGCATGCATCTCAATTAGTCA
GCAACCATAGTCCCGCCCCTAACTCCGCCCATCCCGCCCCTAACTCCGCCCAGTTCCGCCCATTCTCCGC
CCCATGGCTGACTAATTTTTTTTATTTATGCAGAGGCCGAGGCCGCCTCGGCCTCTGAGCTATTCCAGAA
GTAGTGAGGAGGCTTTTTTGGAGGATCAAACGACGCCTTGCAACAAGCTGAGAAAAAACCAGGATCGGCA
AGGAAGGATTTTCAACGGAAACGTTGGCATCACCGGGTATAAAAAGGGGCCAATTTTTTTGTTGATTTGT
TGCGCGAATTCTTGCTTTCGGCATCGAATTCAAGGGAGAAGGAGTCGATTCACACATACAACAAGATCCT
AGGCTTTTGCAAAAAGCTTGATTCTTCTGACACAACAGTCTCGAACTTAAGGCTAGAGCCACCGATATCA
TGGGTACCACTCTTGACGACACGGCTTACCGGTACCGCACCAGTGTCCCGGGGGACGCCGAGGCCATCGA
GGCACTGGATGGGTCCTTCACCACCGACACCGTCTTCCGCGTCACCGCCACCGGGGACGGCTTCACCCTG
CGGGAGGTGCCGGTGGACCCGCCCCTGACCAAGGTGTTCCCCGACGACGAATCGGACGACGAATCGGACG
ACGGGGAGGACGGCGACCCGGACTCTCGGACGTTCGTCGCGTACGGGGACGACGGCGACCTGGCGGGCTT
CGTGGTCGTCTCGTACTCCGGCTGGAACCGCCGGCTGACCGTCGAGGACATCGAGGTCGCCCCGGAGCAC
CGGGGGCACGGGGTCGGGCGCGCGTTGATGGGGCTCGCGACGGAGTTCGCCCGCGAGCGGGGTGCCGGGC
ACCTCTGGCTGGAGGTCACCAACGTCAACGCACCGGCGATCCACGCGTACCGGCGGATGGGGTTCACCCT
CTGCGGCCTGGACACCGCCCTGTACGACGGCACCGCCTCGGACGGCGAGCAGGCGCTCTACATGAGCATG
CCCTGCCCCTAAGATATCGCGGGACTCTGGGGTTCGAAATGACCGACCAAGCGACGCCCAACCTGCCATC
ACGATGGCCGCAATAAAATATCTTTATTTTCATTACATCTGTGTGTTGGTTTTTTGTGTGAATCGATAGC
GATAAGGATCCGCGTATGGTGCACTCTCAGTACAATCTGCTCTGATGCCGCATAGTTAAGCCAGCCCCGA
CACCCGCCAACACCCGCTGACGCGCCCTGACGGGCTTGTCTGCTCCCGGCATCCGCTTACAGACAAGCTG
TGACCGTCTCCGGGAGCTGCATGTGTCAGAGGTTTTCACCGTCATCACCGAAACGCGCGAGACGAAAGGG
CCTCGTGATACGCCTATTTTTATAGGTTAATGTCATGATAATAATGGTTTCTTAGACGTCAGGTGGCACT
TTTCGGGGAAATGTGCGCGGAACCCCTATTTGTTTATTTTTCTAAATACATTCAAATATGTATCCGCTCA
TGAGACAATAACCCTGATAAATGCTTCAATAATATTGAAAAAGGAAGAGTATGAGTATTCAACATTTCCG
TGTCGCCCTTATTCCCTTTTTTGCGGCATTTTGCCTTCCTGTTTTTGCTCACCCAGAAACGCTGGTGAAA
GTAAAAGATGCTGAAGATCAGTTGGGTGCACGAGTGGGTTACATCGAACTGGATCTCAACAGCGGTAAGA
TCCTTGAGAGTTTTCGCCCCGAAGAACGTTTTCCAATGATGAGCACTTTTAAAGTTCTGCTATGTGGCGC
GGTATTATCCCGTATTGACGCCGGGCAAGAGCAACTCGGTCGCCGCATACACTATTCTCAGAATGACTTG
GTTGAGTACTCACCAGTCACAGAAAAGCATCTTACGGATGGCATGACAGTAAGAGAATTATGCAGTGCTG
CCATAACCATGAGTGATAACACTGCGGCCAACTTACTTCTGACAACGATCGGAGGACCGAAGGAGCTAAC
CGCTTTTTTGCACAACATGGGGGATCATGTAACTCGCCTTGATCGTTGGGAACCGGAGCTGAATGAAGCC
ATACCAAACGACGAGCGTGACACCACGATGCCTGTAGCAATGGCAACAACGTTGCGCAAACTATTAACTG
GCGAACTACTTACTCTAGCTTCCCGGCAACAATTAATAGACTGGATGGAGGCGGATAAAGTTGCAGGACC
ACTTCTGCGCTCGGCCCTTCCGGCTGGCTGGTTTATTGCTGATAAATCTGGAGCCGGTGAGCGTGGGTCT
CGCGGTATCATTGCAGCACTGGGGCCAGATGGTAAGCCCTCCCGTATCGTAGTTATCTACACGACGGGGA
GTCAGGCAACTATGGATGAACGAAATAGACAGATCGCTGAGATAGGTGCCTCACTGATTAAGCATTGGTA
ACTGTCAGACCAAGTTTACTCATATATACTTTAGATTGATTTAAAACTTCATTTTTAATTTAAAAGGATC
TAGGTGAAGATCCTTTTTGATAATCTCATGACCAAAATCCCTTAACGTGAGTTTTCGTTCCACTGAGCGT
CAGACCCCGTAGAAAAGATCAAAGGATCTTCTTGAGATCCTTTTTTTCTGCGCGTAATCTGCTGCTTGCA
AACAAAAAAACCACCGCTACCAGCGGTGGTTTGTTTGCCGGATCAAGAGCTACCAACTCTTTTTCCGAAG
GTAACTGGCTTCAGCAGAGCGCAGATACCAAATACTGTTCTTCTAGTGTAGCCGTAGTTAGGCCACCACT
TCAAGAACTCTGTAGCACCGCCTACATACCTCGCTCTGCTAATCCTGTTACCAGTGGCTGCTGCCAGTGG
CGATAAGTCGTGTCTTACCGGGTTGGACTCAAGACGATAGTTACCGGATAAGGCGCAGCGGTCGGGCTGA
ACGGGGGGTTCGTGCACACAGCCCAGCTTGGAGCGAACGACCTACACCGAACTGAGATACCTACAGCGTG
AGCTATGAGAAAGCGCCACGCTTCCCGAAGGGAGAAAGGCGGACAGGTATCCGGTAAGCGGCAGGGTCGG
AACAGGAGAGCGCACGAGGGAGCTTCCAGGGGGAAACGCCTGGTATCTTTATAGTCCTGTCGGGTTTCGC
CACCTCTGACTTGAGCGTCGATTTTTGTGATGCTCGTCAGGGGGGCGGAGCCTATGGAAAAACGCCAGCA
ACGCGGCCTTTTTACGGTTCCTGGCCTTTTGCTGGCCTTTTGCTCACATGGCTCGAC
Features (pLannotate 1.2.2; 14 found; start..end, strand, type, name):
    744..1463    +  CDS            EGFP: the original enhanced GFP (Yang et al., 1996) mammalian codon-optimized
   1529..1597    -  CDS            large T antigen (fragment): large T antigen from SV40 (simian virus 40)
   1621..1688    +  CDS            lacZα (fragment): LacZα fragment of β-galactosidase; lacZ fragment
   1692..2120    +  rep_origin     f1 ori (sequence partly withheld): f1 bacteriophage origin of replication; arrow indicates direction of (+) strand synthesis
   2148..2199    -  misc_feature   bom (fragment): basis of mobility region from pBR322
   2305..2602    +  promoter       SV40 promoter: SV40 enhancer and early promoter
   2789..2809    +  promoter       SRα promoter (fragment): hybrid promoter consisting of the SV40 early promoter plus part of the long terminal repeat of human T-lymphotrophic virus 1
   2867..3431    +  CDS            NrsR (fragment): nourseothricin acetyltransferase; Streptomyces noursei nat1; confers resistance to nourseothricin
   3503..3551    +  polyA_signal   poly(A) signal: synthetic polyadenylation signal
   3571..3625    -  misc_feature   bom (fragment): basis of mobility region from pBR322
   3727..3762    -  CDS            rop (fragment): Rop protein, which maintains plasmids at low copy number; rop
   3857..3961    +  promoter       AmpR promoter: bla
   3962..4822    +  CDS            AmpR: β-lactamase; bla; confers resistance to ampicillin, carbenicillin, and related antibiotics
   4993..5581    +  rep_origin     ori: high-copy-number ColE1/pMB1/pBR322/pUC origin of replication
