[The description below was written by a language model from this plasmid's Addgene catalogue record and pLannotate feature annotations shown in this document.]
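Description:
PAM24 is an expression plasmid for the amoeba Acanthamoeba castellanii that carries a GFP reporter under a GAPDH promoter (pGAPDH) together with a nourseothricin resistance marker. It is propagated in E. coli through a high-copy ColE1/pUC-type origin and selected with ampicillin via the bla gene and its own promoter. An f1 bacteriophage origin is also present, along with short remnants of lacZα, bom and rop that are vestiges of earlier cloning vectors.

The reporter is annotated as EGFP, a 720 bp coding sequence. According to the catalogue entry, BglII and NdeI sites, both retained, mark the cloning boundaries. The sequencing primers listed begin with those sites, suggesting they delimit the promoter segment, although the record does not say this explicitly. The pGAPDH element itself is not annotated in the feature table; presumably it lies in the unannotated region upstream of EGFP. A short SV40 large T antigen fragment downstream of EGFP probably reflects SV40-derived 3′ sequence. The selection cassette consists of the nourseothricin acetyltransferase gene (nat1 from Streptomyces noursei) followed by a synthetic poly(A) signal. An SV40 enhancer/early promoter and a small SRα promoter fragment are annotated upstream of it, though the record does not state which sequence actually drives the marker in amoebae.

The catalogue lists both backbone and total size as 2,651 bp, whereas the sequenced record is 5,648 nt, so the catalogue size should not be relied on. The plasmid comes from work on the genetic manipulation of giant viruses and their Acanthamoeba host. It is suited to producing fluorescent, drug-selectable transfected amoebae, and possibly to serving as a template for related constructs.
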