Addgene plasmid #198744: PAM24
Purpose: pGAPDH-GFP, Nourseothricin resistance
Depositing lab: Chantal Abergel. Depositing organization: CNRS UMR 7256, Laboratoire Information Genomique et Structurale. Publication: Genetic manipulation of giant viruses and their host, Acanthamoeba castellanii. Philippe N, Shukla A, Abergel C, Bisio H. Nat Protoc. 2023 Nov 14. doi: 10.1038/s41596-023-00910-y. PubMed 37964008.
Backbone
  Vector backbone: PAM24
  Backbone size w/o insert (bp): 2651
  Total vector size (bp): 2651
  Vector type: Acanthamoeba expression
  Selectable markers: nourseothricin
Growth in bacteria
  Bacterial resistance: Ampicillin, 100 μg/mL
  Growth temperature: 37°C
  Growth strain: DH5alpha
  Copy number: Unknown
Gene/Insert
  Gene/Insert name: GFP
  Insert size (bp): 720
  Promoter: pGAPDH
  Cloning method: Restriction Enzyme; 5′ cloning site BglII (not destroyed); 3′ cloning site NdeI (not destroyed)
  Sequencing primers: 5′ AGATCTATATGCAACCCTGTGACGAG; 3′ CATATGTCTTAGTGAGAGAGTGGTG
Terms and licenses: Academic/Nonprofit Terms; Industry Terms: Not Available to Industry
How to cite: PAM24 was a gift from Chantal Abergel (Addgene plasmid # 198744 ; http://n2t.net/addgene:198744 ; RRID:Addgene_198744)
